Addgene plasmid #194201: pGL3-pSMANTIS_1kb_1 KLF2mut 449,884
Purpose: Includes the promoter (1kb) of SMTS with 2 mutated KLF binding sites (position 449,884)
Depositing lab: Ralf Brandes & Matthias Leisegang. Depositing organization: Goethe-Universitaet Frankfurt am Main.
Backbone
  Vector backbone: pGL3
  Vector type: Luciferase
Growth in bacteria
  Bacterial resistance: Ampicillin, 100 μg/mL
  Growth temperature: 37°C
  Growth strain: DH5alpha
  Copy number: High Copy
Gene/Insert
  Gene/Insert name: SMANTIS promoter (1kb) (alt names: MANTIS promoter (1kb); AK125871 promoter (1kb))
  Species: H. sapiens (human)
  Mutation: 2 mutated KLF binding sites (position 449,884)
  Entrez Gene: SMANTIS (a.k.a. ANXA4-AS, n342419)
  Promoter: SMANTIS promoter (1kb), mutated
  Cloning method: Restriction Enzyme; 5′ cloning site Unknown (unknown if destroyed)
Terms and licenses: Academic/Nonprofit Terms; Industry Terms: Not Available to Industry
How to cite: pGL3-pSMANTIS_1kb_1 KLF2mut 449,884 was a gift from Ralf Brandes & Matthias Leisegang (Addgene plasmid # 194201 ; http://n2t.net/addgene:194201 ; RRID:Addgene_194201)
