[The description below was written by a language model from this plasmid's Addgene catalogue record and pLannotate feature annotations shown in this document.]
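Description:
pGL3-pSMANTIS_1kb_1 KLF2mut 449,884 is a firefly luciferase promoter-reporter plasmid built on the pGL3 backbone, about 5.8 kb in the sequenced record. It is maintained in E. coli as a high-copy plasmid through a ColE1/pUC-type origin and selected with ampicillin via the β-lactamase gene and its own promoter. An f1 bacteriophage origin is also present, allowing single-stranded DNA production. Short annotated fragments of lacZα, a tetracycline resistance gene and SV40 large T antigen appear to be non-functional backbone remnants rather than working elements.

The insert is a roughly 1 kb region of the human SMANTIS promoter (the gene is also known as MANTIS, AK125871 or ANXA4-AS), carrying mutations in two KLF binding sites recorded at positions 449 and 884. The automated feature table does not annotate the promoter itself, but the unannotated stretch immediately upstream of the luc+ coding sequence is consistent in size and position with this insert. The exact cloning sites are not recorded. Luciferase transcription is therefore driven by the mutated SMANTIS promoter and terminated by the SV40 polyadenylation signal downstream. Upstream of the insert, a synthetic poly(A) signal and an RNA polymerase II pause site from the human α2 globin gene limit read-through transcription from the backbone, lowering background reporter signal.

The plasmid is suited to transient transfection reporter assays in mammalian cells. Luciferase output from the mutant can be compared with that of an unmutated promoter reporter to test how much these two sites, and KLF factors such as the KLF2 named in the plasmid title, contribute to SMANTIS promoter activity.
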