Features (pLannotate 1.2.2; 11 found; start..end, strand, type, name):
   1080..2732    +  CDS            luciferase: firefly luciferase; luc+; enhanced luc+ version of the luciferase gene
   2773..2894    -  polyA_signal   SV40 poly(A) signal: SV40 polyadenylation signal
   2917..2985    -  CDS            large T antigen (fragment): large T antigen from SV40 (simian virus 40)
   3001..3133    +  CDS            TcR (fragment): tetracycline efflux protein; tet; confers resistance to tetracycline
   3313..3901    -  rep_origin     ori: high-copy-number ColE1/pMB1/pBR322/pUC origin of replication
   4072..4932    -  CDS            AmpR: β-lactamase; bla; confers resistance to ampicillin, carbenicillin, and related antibiotics
   4933..5037    -  promoter       AmpR promoter: bla
   5064..5492    +  rep_origin     f1 ori (sequence partly withheld): f1 bacteriophage origin of replication; arrow indicates direction of (+) strand synthesis
   5524..5591    -  CDS            lacZα (fragment): LacZα fragment of β-galactosidase; lacZ fragment
   5650..5698    +  polyA_signal   poly(A) signal: synthetic polyadenylation signal
   5712..5803    +  misc_feature   pause site: RNA polymerase II transcriptional pause signal from the human α2 globin gene
>Addgene plasmid #194201 | pGL3-pSMANTIS_1kb_1 KLF2mut 449,884 | addgene full sequence | sequence record 381985 | Addgene NGS Result
GGTACCCTATGTCTGACACATAGTAGAGCTTAATAAACATTTTCTATTATTGCTACGGTTGTTGTTACTG
TTAGCAACATTGAGGCTGAGTAAAATGAATTCTTTTTGGATAGAAAGATGGTCTCATGGTCAAGTGTTTT
TACCCAAATCTCAAGGAGATTCTAAATAGCAGCTAAGAACCAGGGGATACTTCTCTGGCCAAAAGTCTAC
TGAGACAAGGTCTTGGGGGCAGAGGCTAGGCCAGGTAGTTTGTGGTGCACATAGAATCACTGTACCTACC
CAGCATGAAGGTGTTGGCCCCCAAGGAGCTAACTGGAGGGTAGCATGCTGGAAGACACTACCAGTGTTAT
AGGAGGCAAAAAGAAATTATTTAGGTAGACATTTAGGGTAAAGTGAGTCCCCAGCAGAAAACTTTCCTTT
TAACAAAAAGCAGCTCAAAAATAGCTCCCTTTCTAATCATATATAGTTAAAAAAAATCACTTCTCTTCTA
ACAACAAGTAACCTGAAAGTTCAGGCTGTAAAATACAGATAAGACAGCTCAAGCACAGAAGAAGGGGTGG
AAGTCTCCTGGGTAATTGCCAAACTTCACACTTATACAATGGGCCCCAGTAAAACAGTGGGTCTTAATAA
GCACATTCCTTTCCCTTTAGGTGCACTAAGATAGAGAAACTAAAAGCAGACTCATGGGGCGGATGCCTGC
AGCTGCAAGAAGATGTATGGGAACAGACACAGAAACTCTCCCTCCCAGATAAGCAAGACAAAGAAACACA
GACTAAGAGTCAGCCTATGTGGTCAGGGAATGGGATAAAAGCTGATAAAAAAAATTCTGCTCTATATAGA
TAGCACACTTGGTCGCAGCTAAACCATCAGGCCCTAAGAGGATAAGACATCAACTAATCATGAGGCCCCT
CCTCCCTAGACCATTTATAAAAACCCTGACATTTTTACTACTGCTTAGCAACCTGCTCGGGACCCCTCTC
TGTGACTGTGAGCTGTTCTGTTCTTTTGCCTAGCTAGCCCGGGCTCGAGATCTGCGATCTAAGTAAGCTT
GGCATTCCGGTACTGTTGGTAAAGCCACCATGGAAGACGCCAAAAACATAAAGAAAGGCCCGGCGCCATT
CTATCCGCTGGAAGATGGAACCGCTGGAGAGCAACTGCATAAGGCTATGAAGAGATACGCCCTGGTTCCT
GGAACAATTGCTTTTACAGATGCACATATCGAGGTGGACATCACTTACGCTGAGTACTTCGAAATGTCCG
TTCGGTTGGCAGAAGCTATGAAACGATATGGGCTGAATACAAATCACAGAATCGTCGTATGCAGTGAAAA
CTCTCTTCAATTCTTTATGCCGGTGTTGGGCGCGTTATTTATCGGAGTTGCAGTTGCGCCCGCGAACGAC
ATTTATAATGAACGTGAATTGCTCAACAGTATGGGCATTTCGCAGCCTACCGTGGTGTTCGTTTCCAAAA
AGGGGTTGCAAAAAATTTTGAACGTGCAAAAAAAGCTCCCAATCATCCAAAAAATTATTATCATGGATTC
TAAAACGGATTACCAGGGATTTCAGTCGATGTACACGTTCGTCACATCTCATCTACCTCCCGGTTTTAAT
GAATACGATTTTGTGCCAGAGTCCTTCGATAGGGACAAGACAATTGCACTGATCATGAACTCCTCTGGAT
CTACTGGTCTGCCTAAAGGTGTCGCTCTGCCTCATAGAACTGCCTGCGTGAGATTCTCGCATGCCAGAGA
TCCTATTTTTGGCAATCAAATCATTCCGGATACTGCGATTTTAAGTGTTGTTCCATTCCATCACGGTTTT
GGAATGTTTACTACACTCGGATATTTGATATGTGGATTTCGAGTCGTCTTAATGTATAGATTTGAAGAAG
AGCTGTTTCTGAGGAGCCTTCAGGATTACAAGATTCAAAGTGCGCTGCTGGTGCCAACCCTATTCTCCTT
CTTCGCCAAAAGCACTCTGATTGACAAATACGATTTATCTAATTTACACGAAATTGCTTCTGGTGGCGCT
CCCCTCTCTAAGGAAGTCGGGGAAGCGGTTGCCAAGAGGTTCCATCTGCCAGGTATCAGGCAAGGATATG
GGCTCACTGAGACTACATCAGCTATTCTGATTACACCCGAGGGGGATGATAAACCGGGCGCGGTCGGTAA
AGTTGTTCCATTTTTTGAAGCGAAGGTTGTGGATCTGGATACCGGGAAAACGCTGGGCGTTAATCAAAGA
GGCGAACTGTGTGTGAGAGGTCCTATGATTATGTCCGGTTATGTAAACAATCCGGAAGCGACCAACGCCT
TGATTGACAAGGATGGATGGCTACATTCTGGAGACATAGCTTACTGGGACGAAGACGAACACTTCTTCAT
CGTTGACCGCCTGAAGTCTCTGATTAAGTACAAAGGCTATCAGGTGGCTCCCGCTGAATTGGAATCCATC
TTGCTCCAACACCCCAACATCTTCGACGCAGGTGTCGCAGGTCTTCCCGACGATGACGCCGGTGAACTTC
CCGCCGCCGTTGTTGTTTTGGAGCACGGAAAGACGATGACGGAAAAAGAGATCGTGGATTACGTCGCCAG
TCAAGTAACAACCGCGAAAAAGTTGCGCGGAGGAGTTGTGTTTGTGGACGAAGTACCGAAAGGTCTTACC
GGAAAACTCGACGCAAGAAAAATCAGAGAGATCCTCATAAAGGCCAAGAAGGGCGGAAAGATCGCCGTGT
AATTCTAGAGTCGGGGCGGCCGGCCGCTTCGAGCAGACATGATAAGATACATTGATGAGTTTGGACAAAC
CACAACTAGAATGCAGTGAAAAAAATGCTTTATTTGTGAAATTTGTGATGCTATTGCTTTATTTGTAACC
ATTATAAGCTGCAATAAACAAGTTAACAACAACAATTGCATTCATTTTATGTTTCAGGTTCAGGGGGAGG
TGTGGGAGGTTTTTTAAAGCAAGTAAAACCTCTACAAATGTGGTAAAATCGATAAGGATCCGTCGACCGA
TGCCCTTGAGAGCCTTCAACCCAGTCAGCTCCTTCCGGTGGGCGCGGGGCATGACTATCGTCGCCGCACT
TATGACTGTCTTCTTTATCATGCAACTCGTAGGACAGGTGCCGGCAGCGCTCTTCCGCTTCCTCGCTCAC
TGACTCGCTGCGCTCGGTCGTTCGGCTGCGGCGAGCGGTATCAGCTCACTCAAAGGCGGTAATACGGTTA
TCCACAGAATCAGGGGATAACGCAGGAAAGAACATGTGAGCAAAAGGCCAGCAAAAGGCCAGGAACCGTA
AAAAGGCCGCGTTGCTGGCGTTTTTCCATAGGCTCCGCCCCCCTGACGAGCATCACAAAAATCGACGCTC
AAGTCAGAGGTGGCGAAACCCGACAGGACTATAAAGATACCAGGCGTTTCCCCCTGGAAGCTCCCTCGTG
CGCTCTCCTGTTCCGACCCTGCCGCTTACCGGATACCTGTCCGCCTTTCTCCCTTCGGGAAGCGTGGCGC
TTTCTCATAGCTCACGCTGTAGGTATCTCAGTTCGGTGTAGGTCGTTCGCTCCAAGCTGGGCTGTGTGCA
CGAACCCCCCGTTCAGCCCGACCGCTGCGCCTTATCCGGTAACTATCGTCTTGAGTCCAACCCGGTAAGA
CACGACTTATCGCCACTGGCAGCAGCCACTGGTAACAGGATTAGCAGAGCGAGGTATGTAGGCGGTGCTA
CAGAGTTCTTGAAGTGGTGGCCTAACTACGGCTACACTAGAAGAACAGTATTTGGTATCTGCGCTCTGCT
GAAGCCAGTTACCTTCGGAAAAAGAGTTGGTAGCTCTTGATCCGGCAAACAAACCACCGCTGGTAGCGGT
GGTTTTTTTGTTTGCAAGCAGCAGATTACGCGCAGAAAAAAAGGATCTCAAGAAGATCCTTTGATCTTTT
CTACGGGGTCTGACGCTCAGTGGAACGAAAACTCACGTTAAGGGATTTTGGTCATGAGATTATCAAAAAG
GATCTTCACCTAGATCCTTTTAAATTAAAAATGAAGTTTTAAATCAATCTAAAGTATATATGAGTAAACT
TGGTCTGACAGTTACCAATGCTTAATCAGTGAGGCACCTATCTCAGCGATCTGTCTATTTCGTTCATCCA
TAGTTGCCTGACTCCCCGTCGTGTAGATAACTACGATACGGGAGGGCTTACCATCTGGCCCCAGTGCTGC
AATGATACCGCGAGACCCACGCTCACCGGCTCCAGATTTATCAGCAATAAACCAGCCAGCCGGAAGGGCC
GAGCGCAGAAGTGGTCCTGCAACTTTATCCGCCTCCATCCAGTCTATTAATTGTTGCCGGGAAGCTAGAG
TAAGTAGTTCGCCAGTTAATAGTTTGCGCAACGTTGTTGCCATTGCTACAGGCATCGTGGTGTCACGCTC
GTCGTTTGGTATGGCTTCATTCAGCTCCGGTTCCCAACGATCAAGGCGAGTTACATGATCCCCCATGTTG
TGCAAAAAAGCGGTTAGCTCCTTCGGTCCTCCGATCGTTGTCAGAAGTAAGTTGGCCGCAGTGTTATCAC
TCATGGTTATGGCAGCACTGCATAATTCTCTTACTGTCATGCCATCCGTAAGATGCTTTTCTGTGACTGG
TGAGTACTCAACCAAGTCATTCTGAGAATAGTGTATGCGGCGACCGAGTTGCTCTTGCCCGGCGTCAATA
CGGGATAATACCGCGCCACATAGCAGAACTTTAAAAGTGCTCATCATTGGAAAACGTTCTTCGGGGCGAA
AACTCTCAAGGATCTTACCGCTGTTGAGATCCAGTTCGATGTAACCCACTCGTGCACCCAACTGATCTTC
AGCATCTTTTACTTTCACCAGCGTTTCTGGGTGAGCAAAAACAGGAAGGCAAAATGCCGCAAAAAAGGGA
ATAAGGGCGACACGGAAATGTTGAATACTCATACTCTTCCTTTTTCAATATTATTGAAGCATTTATCAGG
GTTATTGTCTCATGAGCGGATACATATTTGAATGTATTTAGAAAAATAAACAAATAGGGGTTCCGCGCAC
ATTTCCCCGAAAAGTGCCACCTG
[124 nt withheld, positions 5064-5187]
C
[91 nt withheld, positions 5189-5279]
A
[49 nt withheld, positions 5281-5329]
CCTTTGACGTTGGAGTCCACGTTCTTT
[37 nt withheld, positions 5357-5393]
ACCCTATCTCGGTCTATTCTTTTGATTTATAAGGGATTTTGCCGATTTCGGCCTATTGGTTAAAAAATGA
GCTGATTTAACAAAAATTTAACGCGAATTTTAACAAAATATTAACGCTTACAATTTGCCATTCGCCATTC
AGGCTGCGCAACTGTTGGGAAGGGCGATCGGTGCGGGCCTCTTCGCTATTACGCCAGCCCAAGCTACCAT
GATAAGTAAGTAATATTAAGGTACGGGAGGTACTTGGAGCGGCCGCAATAAAATATCTTTATTTTCATTA
CATCTGTGTGTTGGTTTTTTGTGTGAATCGATAGTACTAACATACGCTCTCCATCAAAACAAAACGAAAC
AAAACAAACTAGCAAAATAGGCTGTCCCCAGTGCAAGTGCAGGTGCCAGAACATTTCTCTATCGATA
